Addgene plasmid #80563: Rab42a cds in pGem-T Easy
Purpose: Can be used for in situ hybridisation or other purposes
Depositing lab: Rob Parton. Depositing organization: University of Queensland, Institute for Molecular Bioscience. Publication: A plasmid library of full-length zebrafish rab proteins for in vivo cell biology. Hall TE, Martel N, Lo HP, Xiong Z, Parton RG. Cell Logist. 2017 Mar 1;7(1):e1301151. doi: 10.1080/21592799.2017.1301151. eCollection 2017. PubMed 28396820.
Backbone
  Vector backbone: pGemT easy
  Backbone manufacturer: Promega
Growth in bacteria
  Bacterial resistance: Ampicillin, 100 μg/mL
  Growth temperature: 37°C
  Growth strain: DH5alpha
  Copy number: High Copy
Gene/Insert
  Gene/Insert name: rab42a
  Species: D. rerio (zebrafish)
  Entrez Gene: rab42a (a.k.a. rab39b, wu:fk59e12, zgc:73061)
Terms and licenses: Academic/Nonprofit Terms; Industry Terms: Not Available to Industry
How to cite: Rab42a cds in pGem-T Easy was a gift from Rob Parton (Addgene plasmid # 80563 ; http://n2t.net/addgene:80563 ; RRID:Addgene_80563)
