[The description below was written by a language model from this plasmid's Addgene catalogue record and pLannotate feature annotations shown in this document.]
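Description:
Rab42a cds in pGem-T Easy is a small bacterial cloning plasmid (about 3.7 kb in the sequenced record) carrying the coding sequence of zebrafish (Danio rerio) rab42a, a Rab-family small GTPase gene also known by the alias rab39b. It was made as part of a library of full-length zebrafish rab clones. The backbone is the commercial pGEM-T Easy TA-cloning vector, which is maintained in E. coli at high copy through a ColE1/pUC-type origin and selected with ampicillin via the β-lactamase (AmpR) gene and its own promoter. An f1 phage origin is also present, allowing single-stranded DNA production with helper phage.

The insert sits in the multiple cloning region that interrupts the lacZα fragment, downstream of the lac promoter, operator and CAP binding site, the arrangement that normally supports blue/white screening of recombinants. The annotation software matched the roughly 640 bp open reading frame to human RAB39B by homology, consistent with the gene's alias. A short nearby hit to a hornet peptide is most likely a spurious match to polylinker sequence. The coding sequence is flanked by opposing bacteriophage promoters: SP6 upstream, reading in the same direction as the annotated ORF, and T7 downstream on the opposite strand. From this layout, T7 transcription should give antisense RNA and SP6 transcription sense RNA, which suits the stated use of generating riboprobes for in situ hybridisation in zebrafish. No eukaryotic promoter, tag or reporter is annotated, so the plasmid is not an expression construct in itself. It can also serve as a sequence-verified template for subcloning or amplifying the rab42a coding sequence.
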