Features (pLannotate 1.2.2; 14 found; start..end, strand, type, name):
    405..497     +  CDS            lacI (fragment): lac repressor; lacI; The lac repressor binds to the lac operator to inhibit transcription in E. coli. This inhibition can be relieved by adding lactose or isopropyl-β-D-thiogalactopyranoside (IPTG).
    510..531     +  protein_bind   CAP binding site: CAP binding activates transcription in the presence of cAMP. E. coli catabolite activator protein
    546..576     +  promoter       lac promoter: promoter for the E. coli lac operon
    584..600     +  protein_bind   lac operator: The lac repressor binds to the lac operator to inhibit transcription in E. coli. This inhibition can be relieved by adding lactose or isopropyl-β-D-thiogalactopyranoside (IPTG). lac repressor encoded by lacI
    642..660     +  promoter       SP6 promoter: promoter for bacteriophage SP6 RNA polymerase
    672..734     +  CDS            VESPI_VESMG (fragment): Experimental evidence at protein level: Swiss-Prot protein existence level 1. Shows contractile activity on isolated ileum smooth muscle. From Vespa magnifica (Hornet).
    744..1382    +  CDS            RAB39B: RB39B_HUMAN - Experimental evidence at protein level: Swiss-Prot protein existence level 1. Small GTPases Rab involved in autophagy (PubMed:27103069). The small GTPases Rab are key regulators of intracellular membrane trafficking, from the formation of transport vesicles to their fusion with membranes. Rabs cycle between an inactive GDP-bound form and an active GTP-bound form that is able to recruit to membranes different sets of downstream effectors directly responsible for vesicle formation, movement, tethering and fusion (PubMed:27103069). May regulate the homeostasis of SNCA/alpha-synuclei
   1458..1476    -  promoter       T7 promoter: promoter for bacteriophage T7 RNA polymerase
   1479..1636    +  CDS            lacZα (fragment): LacZα fragment of β-galactosidase; lacZ fragment
   1640..2068    +  rep_origin     f1 ori (sequence partly withheld): f1 bacteriophage origin of replication; arrow indicates direction of (+) strand synthesis
   2096..2146    -  misc_feature   bom (fragment): basis of mobility region from pBR322
   2173..2277    +  promoter       AmpR promoter: bla
   2278..3138    +  CDS            AmpR: β-lactamase; bla; confers resistance to ampicillin, carbenicillin, and related antibiotics
   3309..222     +  rep_origin     ori (across the origin): high-copy-number ColE1/pMB1/pBR322/pUC origin of replication
>Addgene plasmid #80563 | Rab42a cds in pGem-T Easy | addgene full sequence | sequence record 176565 | Addgene NGS Result
GAACTGAGATACCTACAGCGTGAGCTATGAGAAAGCGCCACGCTTCCCGAAGGGAGAAAGGCGGACAGGT
ATCCGGTAAGCGGCAGGGTCGGAACAGGAGAGCGCACGAGGGAGCTTCCAGGGGGAAACGCCTGGTATCT
TTATAGTCCTGTCGGGTTTCGCCACCTCTGACTTGAGCGTCGATTTTTGTGATGCTCGTCAGGGGGGCGG
AGCCTATGGAAAAACGCCAGCAACGCGGCCTTTTTACGGTTCCTGGCCTTTTGCTGGCCTTTTGCTCACA
TGTTCTTTCCTGCGTTATCCCCTGATTCTGTGGATAACCGTATTACCGCCTTTGAGTGAGCTGATACCGC
TCGCCGCAGCCGAACGACCGAGCGCAGCGAGTCAGTGAGCGAGGAAGCGGAAGAGCGCCCAATACGCAAA
CCGCCTCTCCCCGCGCGTTGGCCGATTCATTAATGCAGCTGGCACGACAGGTTTCCCGACTGGAAAGCGG
GCAGTGAGCGCAACGCAATTAATGTGAGTTAGCTCACTCATTAGGCACCCCAGGCTTTACACTTTATGCT
TCCGGCTCGTATGTTGTGTGGAATTGTGAGCGGATAACAATTTCACACAGGAAACAGCTATGACCATGAT
TACGCCAAGCTATTTAGGTGACACTATAGAATACTCAAGCTATGCATCCAACGCGTTGGGAGCTCTCCCA
TATGGTCGACCTGCAGGCGGCCGCGAATTCACTAGTGATTGCCATGGATACTTTATGGCAGTACCAGTTC
AGGATCATTTTACTCGGGGACTCGACGGTGGGCAAATCATCTTTGCTCAAGAGGTTCACGGATGGCATAT
ACAGCGATGTAGCGGATCCGACGGTCGGTGTGGATTTCTACGCCCGTTCAATAGACATCGAACCTGGGGT
TAAAATCAAACTACAGTTATGGGATACAGCCGGACAGGAGAGATTCAGGTCTATCACCACTTCCTACTAT
CGCAACTCTGTGGGCGGTCTCTTAGTTTTTGACCTGACGAACAGGAAGACCTTTGATCATGTGCGGGAAT
GGCACCGAGAAGTCAGCGAGCACATCCTGCCTCATCACATGGTCTACATCCTGATCGGCCACAAGAGCGA
CCTGAGCCGCGATCGCAAGGTGACACGAGATGAGGCCGAGCAGCTAGCGGCCGATCTCGGAATCCGCTAT
GTGGAAACATCAGCCAAATGCAACAGCAATGTGGAACGTGCTTTCGAGCTGCTCACACGGGACATTTATG
AGCTGATGAAGATGGGTGAGATCTCCACTCGTGACGGCTGGGATGGGGTCAAGAGCGGCCTCACTGCCAA
AGTTCTTTATCCAGCTGAGGAGGAAGCGGAGCGAGAAAAGAGCTGCAACTGCTGACTTCCACAATCCAAA
TCGAATTCCCGCGGCCGCCATGGCGGCCGGGAGCATGCGACGTCGGGCCCAATTCGCCCTATAGTGAGTC
GTATTACAATTCACTGGCCGTCGTTTTACAACGTCGTGACTGGGAAAACCCTGGCGTTACCCAACTTAAT
CGCCTTGCAGCACATCCCCCTTTCGCCAGCTGGCGTAATAGCGAAGAGGCCCGCACCGATCGCCCTTCCC
AACAGTTGCGCAGCCTGAATGGCGAATGG
[124 nt withheld, positions 1640-1763]
C
[91 nt withheld, positions 1765-1855]
A
[49 nt withheld, positions 1857-1905]
CCTTTGACGTTGGAGTCCACGTTCTTT
[37 nt withheld, positions 1933-1969]
ACCCTATCTCGGTCTATTCTTTTGATTTATAAGGGATTTTGCCGATTTCGGCCTATTGGTTAAAAAATGA
GCTGATTTAACAAAAATTTAACGCGAATTTTAACAAAATATTAACGCTTACAATTTCCTGATGCGGTATT
TTCTCCTTACGCATCTGTGCGGTATTTCACACCGCATCAGGTGGCACTTTTCGGGGAAATGTGCGCGGAA
CCCCTATTTGTTTATTTTTCTAAATACATTCAAATATGTATCCGCTCATGAGACAATAACCCTGATAAAT
GCTTCAATAATATTGAAAAAGGAAGAGTATGAGTATTCAACATTTCCGTGTCGCCCTTATTCCCTTTTTT
GCGGCATTTTGCCTTCCTGTTTTTGCTCACCCAGAAACGCTGGTGAAAGTAAAAGATGCTGAAGATCAGT
TGGGTGCACGAGTGGGTTACATCGAACTGGATCTCAACAGCGGTAAGATCCTTGAGAGTTTTCGCCCCGA
AGAACGTTTTCCAATGATGAGCACTTTTAAAGTTCTGCTATGTGGCGCGGTATTATCCCGTATTGACGCC
GGGCAAGAGCAACTCGGTCGCCGCATACACTATTCTCAGAATGACTTGGTTGAGTACTCACCAGTCACAG
AAAAGCATCTTACGGATGGCATGACAGTAAGAGAATTATGCAGTGCTGCCATAACCATGAGTGATAACAC
TGCGGCCAACTTACTTCTGACAACGATCGGAGGACCGAAGGAGCTAACCGCTTTTTTGCACAACATGGGG
GATCATGTAACTCGCCTTGATCGTTGGGAACCGGAGCTGAATGAAGCCATACCAAACGACGAGCGTGACA
CCACGATGCCTGTAGCAATGGCAACAACGTTGCGCAAACTATTAACTGGCGAACTACTTACTCTAGCTTC
CCGGCAACAATTAATAGACTGGATGGAGGCGGATAAAGTTGCAGGACCACTTCTGCGCTCGGCCCTTCCG
GCTGGCTGGTTTATTGCTGATAAATCTGGAGCCGGTGAGCGTGGGTCTCGCGGTATCATTGCAGCACTGG
GGCCAGATGGTAAGCCCTCCCGTATCGTAGTTATCTACACGACGGGGAGTCAGGCAACTATGGATGAACG
AAATAGACAGATCGCTGAGATAGGTGCCTCACTGATTAAGCATTGGTAACTGTCAGACCAAGTTTACTCA
TATATACTTTAGATTGATTTAAAACTTCATTTTTAATTTAAAAGGATCTAGGTGAAGATCCTTTTTGATA
ATCTCATGACCAAAATCCCTTAACGTGAGTTTTCGTTCCACTGAGCGTCAGACCCCGTAGAAAAGATCAA
AGGATCTTCTTGAGATCCTTTTTTTCTGCGCGTAATCTGCTGCTTGCAAACAAAAAAACCACCGCTACCA
GCGGTGGTTTGTTTGCCGGATCAAGAGCTACCAACTCTTTTTCCGAAGGTAACTGGCTTCAGCAGAGCGC
AGATACCAAATACTGTTCTTCTAGTGTAGCCGTAGTTAGGCCACCACTTCAAGAACTCTGTAGCACCGCC
TACATACCTCGCTCTGCTAATCCTGTTACCAGTGGCTGCTGCCAGTGGCGATAAGTCGTGTCTTACCGGG
TTGGACTCAAGACGATAGTTACCGGATAAGGCGCAGCGGTCGGGCTGAACGGGGGGTTCGTGCACACAGC
CCAGCTTGGAGCGAACGACCTACACC
